>Addgene plasmid #24710 | pTracer-HV1 | addgene partial sequence | sequence record 30635 | 24710 with BGH-rev
ACTCGAGCGGCCGCCTAGTTCACTTCACCAAGAAGTCCATGCTGTCGCAATAGTTTGTTAAGTCTTTCAA
TTTCTTGTTCCTTCTCAGAGCAGCTGAACTCAAGGTGTTGAATCTTGGCGGCCAATTGTACATTCATCTG
TTTTAACCTTAAGAGTTGCCGTTCTGAACGTGTCTTAACTGAGATGATAATCCCATTGATGATCCGGGCC
ACCCGCCACAGCCGGAGCAGAATCAGCAGGCCCAGAGCCTCAAACTGGTGCTCCTGGAACAGGAGGACAA
TGTCGAGGATGAATGAGACCACCACCACGACGGCATCCAGGATCTCAAACTTGTGGTGAAAGAACTCCAG
GCGGAAGACAAATAATTTAAAGATGATCTCCATCATAAAAAAGACCAAGATGGTGATGCTCATGTAGTGG
AATACCATGGCAGCATAGTTATTCTTGTCGGGCTGGATGATCTTCAGGTCCAGGATGAGCTCAGCAAGCA
CCAGGAGGGCATCCAGAACCACCAAGCAGATGATGATGACCTGAAACCTGTGGGAGCTGAACAGTTTCCT
CAACATGCCCCTGAAGTCAAGGGGGGCCCTGGGTGCGGGGCCAGGGGCAGGGGCAACGTCAGGGGCTGCA
GCTCTGCCTTCCTCGCCTGAGACTGGTGTGGGTGGTGGCTGCTCCTCCTCCTCCTCCTCCTCTTCATTCT
CCCATTTCTTGTAGTTGATGTTCCAGGCATGGTAGTCGTCTCCCACGACCGTGAAGTGCCTTAAGAACTT
GCTCATCCTCTCAGCGGGAGCCACCTTGGCCCTGCGGGTGACTGCCTTTTCGTCCCAGGTGGCCATGGTG
GTACCAAGCTTAAGTTTAAACGCTAGCCAGCTTGGGTCTCCCTATAGTGAGTCGTATTAATTTCGATAAG
CCAGTAAGCAGTGGGTTCTCTTAGTAC
