>Addgene plasmid #24710 | pTracer-HV1 | addgene partial sequence | sequence record 30636 | 24710 with CMV-F
TAACTAGAGAACCCACTGCTTACTGGCTTATCGAAATTAATACGACTCACTATAGGGAGACCCAAGCTGG
CTAGCGTTTAAACTTAAGCTTGGTACCACCATGGCCACCTGGGACGAAAAGGCAGTCACCCGCAGGGCCA
AGGTGGCTCCCGCTGAGAGGATGAGCAAGTTCTTAAGGCACTTCACGGTCGTGGGAGACGACTACCATGC
CTGGAACATCAACTACAAGAAATGGGAGAATGAAGAGGAGGAGGAGGAGGAGGAGCAGCCACCACCCACA
CCAGTCTCAGGCGAGGAAGGCAGAGCTGCAGCCCCTGACGTTGCCCCTGCCCCTGGCCCCGCACCCAGGG
CCCCCCTTGACTTCAGGGGCATGTTGAGGAAACTGTTCAGCTCCCACAGGTTTCAGGTCATCATCATCTG
CTTGGTGGTTCTGGATGCCCTCCTGGTGCTTGCTGAGCTCATCCTGGACCTGAAGATCATCCAGCCCGAC
AAGAATAACTATGCTGCCATGGTATTCCACTACATGAGCATCACCATCTTGGTCTTTTTTATGATGGAGA
TCATCTTTAAATTATTTGTCTTCCGCCTGGAGTTCTTTCACCACAAGTTTGAGATCCTGGATGCCGTCGT
GGTGGTGGTCTCATTCATCCTCGACATTGTCCTCCTGTTCCAGGAGCACCAGTTTGAGGCTCTGGGCCTG
CTGATTCTGCTCCGGCTGTGGCGGGTGGCCCGGATCATCAATGGGATTATCATCTCAGTTAAGACACGTT
CAGAACGGCAACTCTTAAGGTTAAAACAGATGAATGTACAATTGGCCGCCAAGATTCAACACCTTGAGTT
CAGCTGCTCTGAGAAGGAACAAGAAATTGAAAGACTTAACAAACTATTGC
