[The description below was written by a language model from this plasmid's Addgene catalogue record.]
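Description:
pTracer-HV1 is a mammalian expression plasmid built on the pTracer-CMV2 backbone (about 6.2 kb without the insert) that carries the human HVCN1 gene, also known as HV1 or VSOP, which encodes the voltage-gated proton channel. The insert was placed into the backbone by restriction enzyme cloning. The backbone name and the use of a CMV forward primer for sequencing indicate that the channel is expressed from the CMV promoter, a strong constitutive promoter in most mammalian cell lines, although the record does not list the regulatory elements explicitly. The plasmid is propagated in E. coli under ampicillin selection, and Zeocin is recorded as the selectable marker for the vector. Its copy number is listed as unknown, and no feature table or origin of replication is given.

The GFP needs careful reading. It is recorded under the tag field, but the depositor stresses that it is not fused to HV1. The GFP coding sequence lies downstream of the insert on the backbone and is produced as a separate protein, so the channel itself is expressed untagged. This arrangement lets transfected cells be identified by fluorescence without altering the channel with a fusion partner, which is helpful when picking individual cells for functional measurements such as electrophysiological recording. The associated publication concerns acid extrusion from human spermatozoa through a flagellar voltage-gated proton channel, which is consistent with using this construct for heterologous expression and characterisation of human Hv1 in cultured mammalian cells, though the record does not spell out the specific experiments performed.
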