Addgene plasmid #24710: pTracer-HV1
Depositing lab: Yuriy Kirichok. Depositing organization: University of California, San Francisco (UCSF). Publication: Acid extrusion from human spermatozoa is mediated by flagellar voltage-gated proton channel. Lishko PV, Botchkina IL, Fedorenko A, Kirichok Y. Cell. 2010 Feb 5. 140(3):327-37. 10.1016/j.cell.2009.12.053 PubMed 20144758.
Backbone
  Vector backbone: pTracer-CMV2
  Backbone size w/o insert (bp): 6210
  Vector type: Mammalian Expression
  Selectable markers: Zeocin
Growth in bacteria
  Bacterial resistance: Ampicillin, 100 μg/mL
  Growth temperature: 37°C
  Growth strain: DH5alpha
  Copy number: Unknown
Gene/Insert
  Gene/Insert name: HV1 (alt name: HVCN1)
  Species: H. sapiens (human)
  Entrez Gene: HVCN1 (a.k.a. HV1, VSOP)
  Tag / fusion protein: GFP--NOT a fusion! (C terminal on backbone)
  Cloning method: Restriction Enzyme
  Sequencing primers: 5′ CMV-F
Terms and licenses: Academic/Nonprofit Terms; Industry Terms: Not Available to Industry
Depositor comments: Please note that this is NOT a GFP fusion. The GFP is located downstream of the insert on the backbone, but is not actually fused to the HV1.
How to cite: pTracer-HV1 was a gift from Yuriy Kirichok (Addgene plasmid # 24710 ; http://n2t.net/addgene:24710 ; RRID:Addgene_24710)
